>Addgene plasmid #11010 | pYC6Lys-TRP1URA3 | depositor full sequence | sequence record 6844 | Author sequence
ACGGATTAGAAGCCGCCGAGCGGGTGACAGCCCTCCGAAGGAAGACTCTCCTCCGTGCGTCCTCGTCTTC
ACCGGTCGCGTTCCTGAAACGCAGATGTGCCTCGCGCCGCACTGCTCCGAACAATAAAGATTCTACAATA
CTAGCTTTTATGGTTATGAAGAGGAAAAATTGGCAGTAACCTGGCCCCACAAACCTTCAAATGAACGAAT
CAAATTAACAACCATAGGATGATAATGCGATTAGTTTTTTAGCCTTATTTCTGGGGTAATTAATCAGCGA
AGCGATGATTTTTGATCTATTAACAGATATATAAATGCAAAAACTGCATAACCACTTTAACTAATACTTT
CAACATTTTCGGTTTGTATTACTTCTTATTCAAATGTAATAAAAGTATCAACAAAAAATTGTTAATATAC
CTCTATACTTTAACGTCAAGGAGAAAAAACCCCGGATCGGACTACTAGCAGCTGTAATACGACTCACTAT
AGGGAATATTAAGCTCGCCCTTATGTCTGTTATTAATTTCACAGGTAGTTCTGGTCCATTGGTGAAAGTT
TGCGGCTTGCAGAGCACAGAGGCCGCAGAATGTGCTCTAGATTCCGATGCTGACTTGCTGGGTATTATAT
GTGTGCCCAATAGAAAGAGAACAATTGACCCGGTTATTGCAAGGAAAATTTCAAGTCTTGTAAAAGCATA
TAAAAATAGTTCAGGCACTCCGAAATACTTGGTTGGCGTGTTTCGTAATCAACCTAAGGAGGATGTTTTG
GCTCTGGTCAATGATTACGGCATTGATATCGTCCAACTGCATGGAGATGAGTCGTGGCAAGAATACCAAG
AGTTCCTCGGTTTGCCAGTTATTAAAAGACTCGTATTTCCAAAAGACTGCAACATACTACTCAGTGCAGC
TTCACAGAAACCTCATTCGTTTATTCCCTTGTTTGATTCAGAAGCAGGTGGGACAGGTGAACTTTTGGAT
TGGAACTCGATTTCTGACTGGGTTGGAAGGCAAGAGAGCCCCGAAAGCTTACATTTTATGTTAGCTGGTG
GACTGACGCCAGAAAATGTTGGTGATGCGCTTAGATTAAATGGCGTTATTGGTGTTGATGTAAGCGGAGG
TGTGGAGACAAATGGTGTAAAAGACTCTAACAAAATAGCAAATTTCGTCAAAAATGCTAAGAAAAAGGGC
GAGCTTCGAGGTCACCCATCGAAAGCTACATATAAGGAACGTGCTGCTACTCATCCTAGTCCTGTTGCTG
CCAAGCTATTTAATATCATGCACGAAAAGCAAACAAACTTGTGTGCTTCATTGGATGTTCGTACCACCAA
GGAATTACTGGAGTTAGTTGAAGCATTAGGTCCCAAAATTTGTTTACTAAAAACACATGTGGATATCTTG
ACTGATTTTTCCATGGAGGGCACAGTTAAGCCGCTAAAGGCATTATCCGCCAAGTACAATTTTTTACTCT
TCGAAGACAGAAAATTTGCTGACATTGGTAATACAGTCAAATTGCAGTACTCTGCGGGTGTATACAGAAT
AGCAGAATGGGCAGACATTACGAATGCACACGGTGTGGTGGGCCCAGGTATTGTTAGCGGTTTGAAGCAG
GCGGCAGAAGAAGTAACAAAGGAACCTAGAGGCCTTTTGATGTTAGCAGAATTGTCATGCAAGGGCTCCC
TATCTACTGGAGAATATACTAAGGGTACTGTTGACATTGCGAAGAGCGACAAAGATTTTGTTATCGGCTT
TATTGCTCAAAGAGACATGGGTGGAAGAGATGAAGGTTACGATTGGTTGATTATGACACCCGGTGTGGGT
TTAGATGACAAGGGAGACGCATTGGGTCAACAGTATAGAACCGTGGATGATGTGGTCTCTACAGGATCTG
ACATTATTATTGTTGGAAGAGGACTATTTGCAAAGGGAAGGGATGCTAAGGTAGAGGGTGAACGTTACAG
AAAAGCAGGCTGGGAAGCATATTTGAGAAGATGCGGCCAGCAAAACGGTCACCCATTCGAAGGTAAGCCT
ATCCCTAACCCTCTCCTCGGTCTCGATTCTACGCGTACCGGTCATCATCACCATCACCATTGAGTTTCTA
GAGGGCCGCATCATGTAATTAGTTATGTCACGCTTACATTCACGCCCTCCCCCCACATCCGCTCTAACCG
AAAAGGAAGGAGTTAGACAACCTGAAGTCTAGGTCCCTATTTATTTTTTTATAGTTATGTTAGTATTAAG
AACGTTATTTATATTTCAAATTTTTCTTTTTTTTCTGTACAGACGCGTGTACGCATGTAACATTATACTG
AAAACCTTGCTTGAGAAGGTTTTGGGACGCTCGAAGGCTTTAATTTGCAAGCTGCGGCCCTGCATTAATG
AATCGGCCAACGCGCGGGGAGAGGCGGTTTGCGTATTGGGCGCTCTTCCGCTTCCTCGCTCACTGACTCG
CTGCGCTCGGTCGTTCGGCTGCGGCGAGCGGTATCAGCTCACTCAAAGGCGGTAATACGGTTATCCACAG
AATCAGGGGATAACGCAGGAAAGAACATGTGAGCAAAAGGCCAGCAAAAGCCCAGGAACCGTAAAAAGGC
CGCGTTGCTGGCGTTTTTCCATAGGCTCCGCCCCCCTGACGAGCATCACAAAAATCGACGCTCAAGTCAG
AGGTGGCGAAACCCGACAGGACTATAAAGATACCAGGCGTTTCCCCCTGGAAGCTCCCTCGTGCGCTCTC
CTGTTCCGACCCTGCCGCTTACCGGATACCTGTCCGCCTTTCTCCCTTCGGGAAGCGTGGCGCTTTCTCA
TAGCTCACGCTGTAGGTATCTCAGTTCGGTGTAGGTCGTTCGCTCCAAGCTGGGCTGTGTGCACGAACCC
CCCGTTCAGCCCGACCGCTGCGCCTTATCCGGTAACTATCGTCTTGAGTCCAACCCGGTAAGACACGACT
TATCGCCACTGGCAGCAGCCACTGGTAACAGGATTAGCAGAGCGAGGTATGTAGGCGGTGCTACAGAGTT
CTTGAAGTGGTGGCCTAACTACGGCTACACTAGAAGGACAGTATTTGGTATCTGCGCTCTGCTGAAGCCA
GTTACCTTCGGAAAAAGAGTTGGTAGCTCTTGATCCGGCAAACAAACCACCGCTGGTAGCGGTGGTTTTT
TTGTTTGCAAGCAGCAGATTACGCGCAGAAAAAAAGGATCTCAAGAAGATCCTTTGATCTTTTCTACGGG
GTCTGACGCTCAGTGGAACGAAAACTCACGTTAAGGGATTTTGGTCATGAGATTATCAAAAAGGATCTTC
ACCTAGATCCTTTTAAATTAAAAATGAAGTTTTAAATCAATCTAAAGTATATATGAGTAAACTTGGTCTG
ACAGTTACCAATGCTTAATCAGTGAGGCACCTATCTCAGCGATCTGTCTATTTCGTTCATCCATAGTTGC
CTGACTCCCCGTCGTGTAGATAACTACGATACGGGAGCGCTTACCATCTGGCCCCAGTGCTGCAATGATA
CCGCGAGACCCACGCTCACCGGCTCCAGATTTATCAGCAATAAACCAGCCAGCCGGAAGGGCCGAGCGCA
GAAGTGGTCCTGCAACTTTATCCGCCTCCATCCAGTCTATTAATTGTTGCCGGGAAGCTAGAGTAAGTAG
TTCGCCAGTTAATAGTTTGCGCAACGTTGTTGCCATTGCTACAGGCATCGTGGTGTCACGCTCGTCGTTT
GGTATGGCTTCATTCAGCTCCGGTTCCCAACGATCAAGGCGAGTTACATGATCCCCCATGTTGTGCAAAA
AAGCGGTTAGCTCCTTCGGTCCTCCGATCGTTGTCAGAAGTAAGTTGGCCGCAGTGTTATCACTCATGGT
TATGGCAGCACTGCATAATTCTCTTACTGTCATGCCATCCGTAAGATGCTTTTCTGTGACTGGTGAGTAC
TCAACCAAGTCATTCTGAGAATAGTGTATGCGGCGACCGAGTTGCTCTTGCCCGGCGTCAATACGGGATA
ATACCGCGCCACATAGCAGAACTTTAAAAGTGCTCATCATTGGAAAACGTTCTTCGGGGCGAAAACTCTC
AAGGATCTTACCGCTGTTGAGATCCAGTTCGATGTAACCCACTCGTGCACCCAACTGATCTTCAGCATCT
TTTACTTTCACCAGCGTTTCTGGGTGAGCAAAAACAGGAAGGCAAAATGCCGCAAAAAAGGGAATAAGGG
CGACACGGAAATGTTGAATACTCATACTCTTCCTTTTTCAATGGGTAATAACTGATATAATTAAATTGAA
GCTCTAATTTGTGAGTTTAGTAGACATGCAGATCTCCCTGATTTACAGTTCTTATTCAATAACTAATATT
TTATTCTCTTATTATATATTATTCTCGGAGTTTTTAAGTGACATCACCCGAAAAGAAGCTAAGTCTTTCT
CCTAATTCATATTTAATTATTGTACATGGACATATCATACGTAATGCTCAACCTTAAGCTGCTGCGGAGC
TTCCACGAGCACCAGCACCTGAAGCAACTAGACTTATTTGCGCTTGAGTTAGTTCTATACTTGGCAGTGG
AAGTTTGTCATTATGAGTTGGTGGAGGTAAAAATCCAACCTTGTTTAAAAATGCAATATATATACCAACC
TCTTCTGGAGTAACACCTATTCCATTAGACCAATCAACACCTGTCCATGCGGTGTCTTTCTTTAAAGATG
CCACGGCGTTCCTATCGTCTAGTTCCGGAGCTTTGGTACTTTCAGGTAAGTTGTCTAAGACCATGTGTAG
CAAAGGATACAACGCATTTTCTTCATTCCTGTCAATAACAGACGCCTCCAATGATTTCTTCCATTTAGAA
TAGCTTTCGATTTCGACATCGTAACCATAATCGTGTAAAGTATACAAGTAGTCTTTGAATAATATTCTTG
GGTGACCCGTTACTTGAGCAACGGCCAATTCATTTTCTTTGGGAGGATTCAAAGACGTAGCAACAACAAC
ACGAGCAACATGATCTACTGGAACCATATTCACGGAATTTTCGATATCTGGAATCTTACCTAATTGGACT
GAACCTTTCAAAAATCTCAATAAGAAATCATCTGTGTTTGAAGAACCATTGGCAGAGGCACCTGTTACGT
AACCTGGTCTGACAATACACCCACGTAGGCCCCTTTCACCTGCACGTCTAATGATGTACTCAGCAGCCCA
TTTGGACTGACCATATCCACCAGTGAGCCCGCTTGCAGAGTTCATTAAATCGTCTGATTCTAAAATGCCT
GGCTTCCCTTCGCTAACAAGTTTATCTGACAAATTAAAGTAGTATTCAGTGTCAAGAGTAGAAGTGGAGG
AAACAAAGTCAAAGAACTTTGGCTTGCCGACGGCGGCTAAGCTCATAACATTGATAGTTGAAATAACATT
TGGATCCCTCAATTTGGCATATGGATAAACCCAGTGAACTAACGCACCATTATGGATAATTATATCAACT
GTGTTTGCCAAATCCATCCACTTCTCATCTGAAAGACCAAATTGGCTTTTAGATAAATCGCCTAATACAA
CTTTAATATTTGAGGCAAATTTTTCGTTCCAAGTACCATAGGTGATACCTGCCTTTTGTAATCTTGCAAA
TGCAGCTTCTTCATCCTTGGCCCTGACGTGGGCAAACACTTTGAAACTGTAGTTCTTTGGAGAACGTCCT
AACAAATCTGCAAGGATGTAGGAGCCCAGAAATCCTGTGACACCGGTAACAAACACATTAATTGTTGTTT
TTCCTTCGGCACTATTAGGTTCAACAAAATATTCTCGAGAGGGGTACGAACTTGGTAGCGTCTCAACCAA
TTTCTTGGCGTCTTCCGCATAATTTGCAGTGACATTTTCGACGACCTCACCTTGAGATGATCCACCCGAT
GATTTAATTCTGTCAATTTCCGCGGCAAAGGCCTTTATCGTTGGATACTTGAAAATTGTGCCCAATGGTA
AATCAACTTGCAGCTTTTTCTTTAAGGTAAAAATCATTTTGGTAGCCAAGATAGAATGACCACCTAAATC
GAAAAACGAATCATCTGGTGATACAGATGCTGGCTTGGTAGGTAATATACTTAACCATAAGTCTCTAACC
TCGCGCTCAACATTGGTAAACTGAGAGTCGTCAGTTTCAGAAACTGTATTTTCAGCTACCAAATTTAATT
GCTTGGGAGTTGGGAATTGAAGTTTAGGCTTATCAACTTTACCATTTGGATTCAATGGTAGTTTATCCAT
AACCACAATCAAGGAAGGCATAGCATAGCTAGCCAATCTTTTCTTTAAGAAAGTCCTGATGTCCTTGGAT
AAAAGATGGTAACCGATTAAGCCCTTAACTATAGGGTCAGTTTCAACCTCCTTTGGAACATCACTTTGGA
ACTTAGACAAGTCATCTGGCTTGTCAAATCTTGGGACCATAAATGTGATCAATGTTGGCTCATTGTCGGC
ATTTTTGCGAACTAAAGTAATGTTTTCTCTTACCAATGGATGTTGGGAAATGTGCGTATCTATTTCTCCT
AATTCGATTCTGAACCCACGAATTTTAACTTGATCATCAGCCCTACCGCAACATTCACAGTCACCGTTTG
GTAGATAACGACCTAAATCACCCGTTCTGTACAATCTATCTCTTGGACCTAACCAGAATTGTCTCCAAGG
TTCACCATTATCCTTATCCAAATAATTCCAGTGATCTTTTTCAACAAACCAGTTGTTCACAAATTTTTCT
TTATTCAATTCTGGTAATCCTCTATAACCTTCGGCCAAACCACCTGCACGAACATAAATCTCACCTATTT
CGCCAATACCACATATTTGAGTACGATCGTTCCTGTTAACAACTAGTAGCTGAACGTTCAACATACCTTT
ACCAGCAGGCATGACATCTTTCAATTTTTTCAAAAAGTTTGGATCGTCATTTTTTGATTTAACTTCGAAA
TAAGAAACTGCACGCTGTGTTTCAGTGGTACCGTACATATTAACAATACGGCAATTTTCTGCCAAGGTTT
GTAACCTCAGACAATCACGTTTTGTTAAAATGTCACCCACAAAGAACGCATGATGTAACTTAGGGAATGG
TGTAGTAGCTTGGGCAGTAAGTAATTGACCCATGGCAGGTGTTAAATGGGTAACTGTGCAACCATACTTA
CTCATCCATTCCGCTAAACGGCCCGGTGTACCAATATCATCTTGAGTAGGGACATACAATTGGGCACCTA
AAAATAATGGTGTAAACATATCTCTTTGAATTGGATCATGTGCAATACCGCTCAGCATTGTGAATTTATC
ATTTTCTGTTAAGTTGAACCTTTTGGACATCCAATTGAAATAATAAGCCAAGGAAAAATGTCTACCAAGA
ACACCCTTAGGAATACCTTCGGAACCAGATGTGAAAGATAGGGTTGGGTTGGAATCTGGTCCAACTACAA
CACCTGTTCTGGTGTCTTTGTAGTGATCATATGGAGCCAAAACATCCTCGCCATTGTCCAATTTGCCACC
TTCAATGGTACCATTTTCTTGAATAGCGATGGAATTGATTCTTGAAACAATCTCCAATTCATCATTGATG
TAATCTTCTACTAGTTGATCCAATTGTCCAGCAGCTCTAATAACAATCAACCCACGTGGTTTAGCAACAC
CTAAGTAAATGGTTTGTCTGGCTGGGGGATATGCAGGGTCGATAACTGAAAAGGTTGCGCCGGCTTTCAA
GACACCCATCACACATACCATCAAATCCACACCCCTAGAAGAATAGATCATCACTACATCACCTCTTTTG
ATACCTGTTTTAATCAAATAATGGGCAACTATGTTAGAAGTGCGGTTGATGTCGCGATAAGTGAAAGAAC
GGGACTTGTCGGAATTTAGTGTTGGAGTCTCCACAACACAGGTTCTCTCTGGGAAGGCTTCAGCATTGTC
CTGGAAAATGTCGTGAATACACCCCACGAAATCGCACCAGCCCAAGTTCTTAGTTGGATCAGGTAAACTA
TCCTTGGATGATGCGGTGATCAGAGAGATTTTAGTTATGCAATTGGATGGATCGCTTAGCGCAGCAGTCA
AATATTGAGTAAATTGGTCCGCAACAATGGTTACTCTTTCATTCGAATACAGTAAGCTGTTATAAATTAA
GTTCAAAACATGCGCATTATTACTGGTATCCAAATTCAAAGCAAAGTCCACTAAATGATGCTTGAACTCG
TCTAATTTGAAATCTTGGTTTTCCAAAAAGGCCAAACGGAACAACTGAGGGGTCCTTTCCAGATCTTGGC
AACTTTGAATTTTTTCAGCTAGCTCGTCAAAGGAAAAATTGGCCTCAATAGAATTGAGCTTGTTCAACTC
ATTGTTAATTGTAGAATACAGCTCATTAAATGACCACGTTGGTTGAATATTGAATCTTAAGATTTTGTTA
TTCGCAATATAAAGAACAATATCATCGTCACCGGTTACTCTATATATCAATGCAGCCCATACACTCAAAG
CGACAGCGTATTTGTTAGAAAAACTATCATGAGGCACATCGAGCTGAGGTAGCTGTAACGAATATGTAGC
TTGTTTCGTATAAGGTTCTTGTTGTGGGCGTAAAAAGTCATGTGGTAACACTGAAAGAGTTGGATTATCC
AACTTCTCTATCCAGACCTTTTCGTTAGTCATTAGTGAGTAACTCTGTGATATCTCTCTATAATTAGCAG
TTTTTCACTGAAATTCCAGGAAAGGTAATAAACTCAGATTTTTTTTTATACTATTGGCTGCTTGTTACTT
ATATATCTTGAACTTCTCCCAGCGGGTCTTCAAATACATTTGGGCGATGTTCATGTTCATTAGGCAGGTA
TTTCGACATTGAGTCACACGCGAAAAACCGCCGGAATTTTTTATGTAATTGCAAGTGGAATTCCGCTGGC
AAAACTATTGAAGAGTTTTCCTCGCTAAAACTGTGCGATGCCTCTAGCTTATCGATGGGTCCTTTTCATC
ACGTGCTATAAAAATAATTATAATTTAAATTTTTTAATATAAATATATAAATTAAAAATAGAAAGTAAAA
AAAGAAATTAAAGAAAAAATAGTTTTTGTTTTCCGAAGATGTAAAAGACTCTAGGGGGATCGCCAACAAA
TACTACCTTTTATCTTGCTCTTCCTGCTCTCAGGTATTAATGCCGAATTGTTTCATCTTGTCTGTGTAGA
AGACCACACACGAAAATCCTGTGATTTTACATTTTACTTATCGTTAATCGAATGTATATCTATTTAATCT
GCTTTTCTTGTCTAATAAATATATATGTAAAGTACGCTTTTTGTTGAAATTTTTTAAACCTTTGTTTATT
TTTTTTTCTTCATTCCGTAACTCTTCTACCTTCTTTATTTACTTTCTAAAATCCAAATACAAAACATAAA
AATAAATAAACACAGAGTAAATTCCCAAATTATTCCATCATTAAAAGATACGAGGCGCGTGTAAGTTACA
GGCAAGCGATCCGTCCGCCGGCGAACGTGGCGAGAAAGGAAGGGAAGAAAGCGAAAGGAGCGGGGGCTAG
GGCGGTGGGAAGTGTAGGGGTCACGCTGGGCGTAACCACCACACCCGCCGCGCTTAATGGGGCGCTACAG
GGCGCGTGGGGATGATCCACTAGT
Features (pLannotate 1.2.2; 14 found; start..end, strand, type, name):
      2..443     +  promoter       GAL1 promoter: S. cerevisiae GAL1; inducible promoter, regulated by Gal4
    475..493     +  promoter       T7 promoter: promoter for bacteriophage T7 RNA polymerase
    513..1184    +  CDS            TRP1: TRPF_YEAST - Experimental evidence at protein level: Swiss-Prot protein existence level 1. From Saccharomyces cerevisiae (strain ATCC 204508 / S288c) (Baker's yeast).
   1209..2006    +  CDS            URA3: orotidine-5'-phosphate decarboxylase, required for uracil biosynthesis; S. cerevisiae URA3; yeast auxotrophic marker, counterselectable with 5-fluoroorotic acid (5-FOA)
   2022..2063    +  CDS            V5 tag: epitope tag from simian virus 5
   2111..2358    +  terminator     CYC1 terminator: S. cerevisiae CYC1; transcription terminator for CYC1
   2370..2423    -  CDS            lacI (fragment): lac repressor; lacI; The lac repressor binds to the lac operator to inhibit transcription in E. coli. This inhibition can be relieved by adding lactose or isopropyl-β-D-thiogalactopyranoside (IPTG).
   2606..3194    -  rep_origin     ori: high-copy-number ColE1/pMB1/pBR322/pUC origin of replication
   3365..4225    -  CDS            AmpR: β-lactamase; bla; confers resistance to ampicillin, carbenicillin, and related antibiotics
   4226..4242    -  promoter       AmpR promoter (fragment): bla
   4464..8642    -  CDS            LYS2: alpha-aminoadipate reductase, required for lysine biosynthesis; S. cerevisiae LYS2; yeast auxotrophic marker
   8643..8882    -  promoter       LYS2 promoter: S. cerevisiae LYS2
   8958..9461    +  misc_feature   CEN/ARS: S. cerevisiae CEN6 centromere fused to an autonomously replicating sequence
   9467..9597    -  rep_origin     f1 ori (fragment): f1 bacteriophage origin of replication; arrow indicates direction of (+) strand synthesis
