[The description below was written by a language model from this plasmid's Addgene catalogue record and pLannotate feature annotations shown in this document.]
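Description:
pYC6Lys-TRP1URA3 is an E. coli–S. cerevisiae shuttle plasmid of about 9.6 kb built on a hybrid pYC6-CT/LYS2 backbone. In bacteria it replicates at high copy from a ColE1/pUC-type origin and is selected with ampicillin through the β-lactamase gene. In yeast it is maintained as a low-copy centromeric plasmid through a CEN6/ARS element and selected by lysine prototrophy, using a full LYS2 gene (alpha-aminoadipate reductase) under its own promoter. Small remnants of an f1 origin and of lacI are also annotated but appear to be non-functional fragments.

The payload is a galactose-inducible fusion of two yeast biosynthetic genes. The GAL1 promoter, regulated by Gal4, drives the TRP1 open reading frame joined without an intervening stop codon to the URA3 open reading frame, so both are produced from a single transcript. The backbone supplies a C-terminal V5 epitope and, according to the catalogue entry, a His6 tag (not separately annotated in the feature table), followed by the CYC1 terminator. A T7 promoter sits between the GAL1 promoter and the coding region.

Repository sequencing found two unintended URA3 substitutions, A160S and K173R. The depositor reports that the plasmid nevertheless complemented both Ura and Trp phenotypes and produced a single transcript. Because URA3 can be counterselected with 5-FOA, the cassette provides both positive selection (tryptophan and uracil prototrophy) and negative selection tied to expression of one GAL1-driven transcription unit. The record does not state the specific experimental purpose.
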