Addgene plasmid #11010: pYC6Lys-TRP1URA3
Depositing lab: Francisco Malagon. Depositing organization: National Cancer Institute (NCI).
Backbone
  Vector backbone: pYC6-CT/LYS2 hybrid
  Backbone size w/o insert (bp): 7374
  Vector type: Bacterial Expression, Yeast Expression
  Selectable markers: LYS2
Growth in bacteria
  Bacterial resistance: Ampicillin, 100 μg/mL
  Growth temperature: 37°C
  Growth strain: DH5alpha
  Copy number: High Copy
Gene/Insert
  Gene/Insert name: Pgal1TRP1URA3
  Species: S. cerevisiae (budding yeast)
  Insert size (bp): 2240
  Mutation: ORF-TRP1 fused to ORF-URA without stop codon
  Tag / fusion protein: his6 (C terminal on backbone); V5 (C terminal on backbone)
  Cloning method: Restriction Enzyme; 5′ cloning site NaeI (not destroyed)
  Sequencing primers: 5′ n/a
Terms and licenses: Academic/Nonprofit Terms; Industry Terms: Not Available to Industry
Depositor comments: Please note that Addgene's sequencing results identified mutations A160S and K173R in the URA3 sequence. These mutations were not intentional and the depositing scientist states that the plasmid was tested for complementation of URA and TRP phenotypes and for production of a single transcript.
How to cite: pYC6Lys-TRP1URA3 was a gift from Francisco Malagon (Addgene plasmid # 11010 ; http://n2t.net/addgene:11010 ; RRID:Addgene_11010)
