>Addgene plasmid #11010 | pYC6Lys-TRP1URA3 | addgene partial sequence | sequence record 17975 | 11010 with GAL1
AGCTGTAATACGACTCACTATAGGGAATATTAAGCTCGCCCTTATGTCNGTTATTAATTTCACAGGTAGT
TCTGGTCCATTGGTGAAAGTTTGCGGCTTGCAGAGCACAGAGGCCGCAGAATGTGCTCTAGATTCCGATG
CTGACTTGCTGGGTATTATATGTGTGCCCAATAGAAAGAGAACAATTGACCCGGTTATTGCAAGGAAAAT
TTCAAGTCTTGTAAAAGCATATAAAAATAGTTCAGGCACTCCGAAATACTTGGTTGGCGTGTTTCGTAAT
CAACCTAAGGAGGATGTTTTGGCTCTGGTCAATGATTACGGCATTGATATCGTCCAACTGCATGGAGATG
AGTCGTGGCAAGAATACCAAGAGTTCCTCGGTTTGCCAGTTATTAAAAGACTCGTATTTCCAAAAGACTG
CAACATACTACTCAGTGCAGCTTCACAGAAACCTCATTCGTTTATTCCCTTGTTTGATTCAGAAGCAGGT
GGGACAGGTGAACTTTTGGATTGGAACTCGATTTCTGACTGGGTTGGAAGGCAAGAGAGCCCCGAAAGCT
TACATTTTATGTTAGCTGGTGGACTGACGCCAGAAAATGTTGGTGATGCGCTTAGATTAAATGGCGTTAT
TGGTGTTGATGTAAGCGGAGGTGTGGAGACAAATGGTGTAAAAGACTCTAACAAAATAGCAAATTTCGTC
AAAAATGCTAAGAAAAAGGGCGAGCTTCGAGGTCACCCATCGAAAGCTACATATAAGGAACGTGCTGCTA
CTCATCCTAGTCCTGTTGCTGCCAAGCTATTTAATATCATG
