>Addgene plasmid #11010 | pYC6Lys-TRP1URA3 | addgene partial sequence | sequence record 17976 | 11010 with CYC1 (5' GCGTGAATGTAAGCGTGAC 3')
TGGTGATGGTGATGATGACCGGTACGCGTAGAATCGAGACCGAGGAGAGGGTTAGGGATAGGCTTACCTT
CGAATGGGTGACCGTTTTGCTGGCCGCATCTTCTCAAATATGCTTCCCAGCCTGCTTTTCTGTAACGTTC
ACCCTCTACCTTAGCATCCCTTCCCTTTGCAAATAGTCCTCTTCCAACAATAATAATGTCAGATCCTGTA
GAGACCACATCATCCACGGTTCTATACTGTTGACCCAATGCGTCTCCCTTGTCATCTAAACCCACACCGG
GTGTCATAATCAACCAATCGTAACCTTCATCTCTTCCACCCATGTCTCTTTGAGCAATAAAGCCGATAAC
AAAATCTTTGTCGCTCCTCGCAATGTCAACAGTACCCTTAGTATATTCTCCAGTAGATAGGGAGCCCTTG
CATGACAATTCTGCTAACATCAAAAGGCCTCTAGGTTCCTTTGTTACTTCTTCTGCCGCCTGCTTCAAAC
CGCTAACAATACCTGGGCCCACCACACCGTGTGCATTCGTAATGTCTGCCCATTCTGCTATTCTGTATAC
ACCCGCAGAGTACTGCAATTTGACTGTATTACCAATGTCAGCAAATTTTCTGTCTTCGAAGAGTAAAAAA
TTGTACTTGGCGGATAATGCCTTTAGCGGCTTAACTGTGCCCTCCATGGAAAAATCAGTCAAGATATCCA
CATGTGTTTTTAGTAAACAAATTTTGGGGCCTAATGCTTCAACTAACTCCAGTAATTCCTTGGTGGTACG
AACATCCAATGAAGCACACAAGTTTGTTTGCTTTTCGTGCATGATATTAAATAGCTTGGCAGCAACAGGA
CTAGGATGAGTAGCAGCACGTTC
